Addgene plasmid #67413: pET-DEST42-ARF4-V5-His6
Purpose: Expression of hArf4 with C-term V5 and His6 tag in E. coli
Depositing lab: Richard Kahn. Depositing organization: Emory University. Publication: Tool box: Plasmids for the expression or knockdown of human ARF Family GTPases (ARF/ARL/SAR) and their co-expression in bacteria with N-myristoyltransferases. Kerr SC, Kahn RA. Cell Logist. 2015 Sep 21;5(3):e1090523. doi: 10.1080/21592799.2015.1090523. eCollection 2015 Jul-Sep. PubMed 27057421.
Backbone
  Vector backbone: pET-DEST42
  Backbone manufacturer: Life Technologies
  Vector type: Bacterial Expression
Growth in bacteria
  Bacterial resistance: Ampicillin, 100 μg/mL
  Growth temperature: 37°C
  Growth strain: DH5alpha
  Copy number: High Copy
Gene/Insert
  Gene/Insert name: ARF4 (alt name: pRK3n-D42)
  Species: H. sapiens (human)
  Entrez Gene: ARF4 (a.k.a. ARF2)
  Promoter: T7/lacO
  Tag / fusion protein: V5 (C terminal on backbone); His (C terminal on backbone)
  Cloning method: Gateway Cloning
  Sequencing primers: 5′ T7; 3′ T7-term
Terms and licenses: Academic/Nonprofit Terms; Industry Terms: Not Available to Industry
How to cite: pET-DEST42-ARF4-V5-His6 was a gift from Richard Kahn (Addgene plasmid # 67413 ; http://n2t.net/addgene:67413 ; RRID:Addgene_67413)
