[The description below was written by a language model from this plasmid's Addgene catalogue record.]
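Description:
pET-DEST42-ARF4-V5-His6 is a bacterial expression plasmid for producing human ARF4, a member of the ARF family of small regulatory GTPases, in E. coli. It is built on the commercial pET-DEST42 Gateway destination vector, and the ARF4 open reading frame was introduced by Gateway recombination cloning. The plasmid confers ampicillin resistance, is recorded as high copy, and is propagated in a standard cloning strain. No feature table accompanies the record, so details such as the origin of replication and the exact positions of the recombination sites flanking the insert are not stated.

Expression is driven by a T7 promoter paired with a lac operator (T7/lacO). This arrangement requires a host that supplies T7 RNA polymerase. Transcription is held in check by the Lac repressor until an inducer such as IPTG is added, which allows tight, inducible, high-level production. The listed sequencing primers indicate that a T7 terminator lies downstream of the cassette. The backbone contributes two C-terminal tags fused in frame to ARF4: a V5 epitope for immunodetection and a hexahistidine tag for purification by immobilised metal affinity chromatography. Placing the tags at the C terminus leaves the N terminus of the protein unmodified.

The construct belongs to a plasmid toolbox covering the human ARF/ARL/SAR GTPase family, which includes options for bacterial co-expression with N-myristoyltransferases. It is suited to producing recombinant tagged ARF4 for purification and for downstream biochemical work.
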