>Addgene plasmid #67413 | pET-DEST42-ARF4-V5-His6 | addgene partial sequence | sequence record 118930 | T7term 5'-GCTAGTTATTGCTCAGCGG-3'
TTCGGGCTTTGGTTAGCAGCCGGATCAAACTCAATGGTGATGGTGATGATGACCGGTACGCGTAGAATCG
AGACCGAGGAGAGGGTTAGGGATAGGCTTACCTTCAAGCTTCGAATTGATCACCACTTTGTACAAGAAAG
CTGGGTCACGTTTTGAAAGCTCATTTGACAGCCAGTCAAGTCCTTCATACAGACCAGTTCCTTGTGTTGC
ACAAGTGGCTTGAACATACCATGTTCTGTTACGAAGAGACTGAAGCCCTAGTTTATCTGTCATTTCACTG
ATGGCCATAGCATTTGGCAAATCCTGTTTGTTTGCAAAAAGTAGCAGCACTGCATCTCTCAATTCATCTA
CCAGAAGCATTTTCTGCAGCTCATCTGCTACTTCCTGAATTCTTTCACGATCGTTGCTATCTACCACAAA
AATAAGACCCTGGGTATTCTGGAAGTAATGCTTCCAGAGAGGCCTAATTCTATCTTGACCACCAACATCC
CATACTGTGAAACAAATGTTCTTATATTCTACTGTTTCCACATTAAAACCAATGGTAGGAATGGTGGTGA
CTATCTCCCCTAACTTCAGTTTATACAGAATGGTTGTCTTGCCAGCAGCATCCAATCCAACCATCAAAAT
GCGCATCTGCTTCTTGCCAAATAGTCGGGAGAAGAGGGAGGAGATAGTGAGGCCCATGGTTCTATCTCCT
TCTAAGCCTGCTTTTTTGTACAAACTTGTGATATTCCTTCTTAAAGTTAAACAAAATTATTTCTAGAGGG
GAATTGTTATCCGCTCACAATTCCCCTATAGTGAGTCGTATTAATTTCGCGGGATCGAGATCTCGATCCT
CTACGCCGGACGCATCGTGGCCGGCATCACCGGCGCCACAGGTGCGGTTGCTGGCGCCTATATCGCCGAC
ATCACCGATGGG
